>Addgene plasmid #54666 | mCerulean-pBAD | depositor partial sequence | sequence record 85063 | insert sequence
GCATTTTTATCCATAAGATTAGCGGATACTACTGACGCTTTTTATCGCAACTCTCTACTGTTTCTCCATA
CCCGTTTTTTTGGGCTAGAAATAATTTTGTTTAACTTTAAGAAGGAGATATACATATGCGGGGTTCTCAT
CATCATCATCATCATGGTATGGCTAGCATGACTGGTGGACAGCAAATGGGTCGGGATCTGTACGAGAACC
TGTACTTCCAGGGCTCGAGCATGGTGAGCAAGGGCGAGGAGCTGTTCACCGGGGTGGTGCCCATCCTGGT
CGAGCTGGACGGCGACGTAAACGGCCACAAGTTCAGCGTGTCCGGCGAGGGCGAGGGCGATGCCACCTAC
GGCAAGCTGACCCTGAAGTTCATCTGCACCACCGGCAAGCTGCCCGTGCCCTGGCCCACCCTCGTGACCA
CCCTGAGCTGGGGCGTGCAGTGCTTCGCCCGCTACCCCGACCACATGAAGCAGCACGACTTCTTCAAGTC
CGCCATGCCCGAAGGCTACGTCCAGGAGCGCACCATCTTCTTCAAGGACGACGGCAACTACAAGACCCGC
GCCGAGGTGAAGTTCGAGGGCGACACCCTGGTGAACCGCATCGAGCTGAAGGGCATCGACTTCAAGGAGG
ACGGCAACATCCTGGGGCACAAGCTGGAGTACAACGCCATCCACGGCAACGTCTATATCACCGCCGACAA
GCAGAAGAACGGCATCAAGGCCAACTTCGGCCTCAACTGCAACATCGAGGACGGCAGCGTGCAGCTCGCC
GACCACTACCAGCAGAACACCCCCATCGGCGACGGCCCCGTGCTGCTGCCCGACAACCACTACCTGAGCA
CCCAGTCCAAGCTGAGCAAAGACCCCAACGAGAAGCGCGATCACATGGTCCTGCTGGAGTTCGTGACCGC
CGCCGGGATCACTCTCGGCATGGACGAGCTGTACAAGTAAGAATTCGAAGCTTGGCTGTTTTGGCGGATG
AGAGAAGATTTTCA
