>Addgene plasmid #54666 | mCerulean-pBAD | addgene partial sequence | sequence record 94286 | pBAD-F 5'-ATGCCATAGCATTTTTATCC-3'
TCGCAACTCTCTACTGTTTCTCCATACCCGTTTTTTGGGCTAACAGGAGGAATTAACCATGGGGGGTTCT
CATCATCATCATCATCATGGTATGGCTAGCATGACTGGTGGACAGCAAATGGGTCGGGATCTGTACGACG
ATGACGATAAGGATCCGAGCTCGAGCATGGTGAGCAAGGGCGAGGAGCTGTTCACCGGGGTGGTGCCCAT
CCTGGTCGAGCTGGACGGCGACGTAAACGGCCACAAGTTCAGCGTGTCCGGCGAGGGCGAGGGCGATGCC
ACCTACGGCAAGCTGACCCTGAAGTTCATCTGCACCACCGGCAAGCTGCCCGTGCCCTGGCCCACCCTCG
TGACCACCCTGACCTGGGGCGTGCAGTGCTTCGCCCGCTACCCCGACCACATGAAGCAGCACGACTTCTT
CAAGTCCGCCATGCCCGAAGGCTACGTCCAGGAGCGCACCATCTTCTTCAAGGACGACGGCAACTACAAG
ACCCGCGCCGAGGTGAAGTTCGAGGGCGACACCCTGGTGAACCGCATCGAGCTGAAGGGCATCGACTTCA
AGGAGGACGGCAACATCCTGGGGCACAAGCTGGAGTACAACGCCATCAGCGACAACGTCTATATCACCGC
CGACAAGCAGAAGAACGGCATCAAGGCCAACTTCAAGATCCGCCACAACATCGAGGACGGCAGCGTGCAG
CTCGCCGACCACTACCAGCAGAACACCCCCATCGGCGACGGCCCCGTGCTGCTGCCCGACAACCACTACC
TGAGCACCCAGTCCAAGCTGA
