[The description below was written by a language model from this plasmid's Addgene catalogue record.]
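Description:
mCerulean-pBAD is a bacterial expression plasmid of about 4.8 kb, catalogued as an empty backbone. No separate gene or insert is listed, and the vector itself carries the coding sequence for the cyan fluorescent protein mCerulean. It is maintained in E. coli as a high-copy plasmid under ampicillin selection. The record gives no feature table, so the origin of replication, the promoter and the other regulatory elements are not explicitly stated. The name points to a pBAD-type vector. That family normally drives expression from the arabinose-inducible araBAD promoter under control of the AraC regulator, but this is inferred from the name and not documented here.

The payload is mCerulean combined with a 6xHis tag. The histidine tag is recorded as N-terminal on the backbone and mCerulean as C-terminal, which suggests a reading frame running from the His tag into the fluorescent protein. The depositor notes that the His tag is there for protein purification, which would typically be done by immobilised metal affinity chromatography. The stated spectral properties are an excitation maximum of 433 nm and an emission maximum of 475 nm, as expected for a cyan variant.

The plasmid is associated with work on improved cerulean-type fluorescent proteins with greater brightness and reduced reversible photoswitching. Its most likely use is to produce and purify recombinant mCerulean in bacteria for in vitro spectroscopic or photophysical characterisation, or as a reference protein for comparison with newer cyan variants. It could also serve as a scaffold for making His-tagged mCerulean fusions, although the record does not describe any cloning sites.
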