Addgene plasmid #54666: mCerulean-pBAD
Purpose: (Empty Backbone)
Depositing lab: Michael Davidson. Depositing organization: Florida State University, Tallahassee. Publication: An improved cerulean fluorescent protein with enhanced brightness and reduced reversible photoswitching. Markwardt ML, Kremers GJ, Kraft CA, Ray K, Cranfill PJ, Wilson KA, Day RN, Wachter RM, Davidson MW, Rizzo MA. PLoS One. 2011 . 6(3):e17896. 10.1371/journal.pone.0017896 PubMed 21479270.
Backbone
  Vector backbone: mCerulean-pBAD
  Backbone size (bp): 4800
  Vector type: Bacterial Expression
  Tag / fusion protein: mCerulean (C terminal on backbone); 6xHis (N terminal on backbone)
Growth in bacteria
  Bacterial resistance: Ampicillin, 100 μg/mL
  Growth temperature: 37°C
  Growth strain: DH5alpha
  Copy number: High Copy
Gene/Insert
  Gene/Insert name: None
  Tag / fusion protein: mCerulean (C terminal on backbone); 6xHis (N terminal on backbone)
Terms and licenses: Academic/Nonprofit Terms; Industry Terms: Not Available to Industry
Depositor comments: Contains 6x-Histidine tag for protein purification. Excitation = 433; Emission = 475
How to cite: mCerulean-pBAD was a gift from Michael Davidson (Addgene plasmid # 54666 ; http://n2t.net/addgene:54666 ; RRID:Addgene_54666)
